>Addgene plasmid #58535 | p007ampGFP | depositor full sequence | sequence record 90574 | p007ampGFP sequence 4696 bps
TGTCCGGTTTTCAACAAACCATGCAAATGCTGAATGAGGGCATCGTTCCCACTGCGATGCTGGTTGCCAA
CGATCAGATGGCGCTGGGCGCAATGCGCGCCATTACCGAGTCCGGGCTGCGCGTTGGTGCGGATATCTCG
GTAGTGGGATACGACGATACCGAAGATAGCTCATGTTATATCCCGCCGTTAACCACCATCAAACAGGATT
TTCGCCTGCTGGGGCAAACCAGCGTGGACCGCTTGCTGCAACTCTCTCAGGGCCAGGCGGTGAAGGGCAA
TCAGCTGTTGCCAGTCTCACTGGTGAAAAGAAAAACCACCCTGGCGCCCAATACGCAAACCGCCTCTCCC
CGCGCGTTGGCCGATTCATTAATGCAGCTGGCACGACAGGTTTCCCGACTGGAAAGCGGGCAGTGACTCA
TGACCAAAATCCCTTAACGTGAGTTACGCGCGCGTCGTTCCACTGAGCGTCAGACCCCGTAGAAAAGATC
AAAGGATCTTCTTGAGATCCTTTTTTTCTGCGCGTAATCTGCTGCTTGCAAACAAAAAAACCACCGCTAC
CAGCGGTGGTTTGTTTGCCGGATCAAGAGCTACCAACTCTTTTTCCGAAGGTAACTGGCTTCAGCAGAGC
GCAGATACCAAATACTGTTCTTCTAGTGTAGCCGTAGTTAGCCCACCACTTCAAGAACTCTGTAGCACCG
CCTACATACCTCGCTCTGCTAATCCTGTTACCAGTGGCTGCTGCCAGTGGCGATAAGTCGTGTCTTACCG
GGTTGGACTCAAGACGATAGTTACCGGATAAGGCGCAGCGGTCGGGCTGAACGGGGGGTTCGTGCACACA
GCCCAGCTTGGAGCGAACGACCTACACCGAACTGAGATACCTACAGCGTGAGCTATGAGAAAGCGCCACG
CTTCCCGAAGGGAGAAAGGCGGACAGGTATCCGGTAAGCGGCAGGGTCGGAACAGGAGAGCGCACGAGGG
AGCTTCCAGGGGGAAACGCCTGGTATCTTTATAGTCCTGTCGGGTTTCGCCACCTCTGACTTGAGCGTCG
ATTTTTGTGATGCTCGTCAGGGGGGCGGAGCCTATGGAAAAACGCCAGCAACGCGGCCTTTTTACGGTTC
CTGGCCTTTTGCTGGCCTTTTGCTCACATGTTCTTTCCTGCGTTATCCCCTGATTCTGTGGATAACCGTA
TTACCGCCTTTGAGTGAGCTGATACCGCTCGCCGCAGCCGAACGACCGAGCGCAGCGAGTCAGTGAGCGA
GGAAGCGGAAGGCGAGAGTAGGGAACTGCCAGGCATCAAACTAAGCAGAAGGCCCCTGACGGATGGCCTT
TTTGCGTTTCTACAAACTCTTTCTGTGTTGTAAAACGACGGCCAGTCTTAAGCTCGGGCCCCCTGGGCGG
TTCTGATAACGAGTAATCGTTAATCCGCAAATAACGTAAAAACCCGCTTCGGCGGGTTTTTTTATGGGGG
GAGTTTAGGGAAAGAGCATTTGTCAGAATATTTAAGGGCGCCTGTCACTTTGCTTGATATATGAGAATTA
TTTAACCTTATAAATGAGAAAAAAGCAACGCACTTTAAATAAGATACGTTGCTTTTTCGATTGATGAACA
CCTATAATTAAACTATTCATCTATTATTTATGATTTTTTGTATATACAATATTTCTAGTTTGTTAAAGAG
AATTAAGAAAATAAATCTCGAAAATAATAAAGGGAAAATCAGTTTTTGATATCAAAATTATACATGTCAA
CGATAATACAAAATATAATACAAACTATAAGATGTTATCAGTATTTATTATCATTTAGAATAAATTTTGT
GTCGCCCTTAATTGTGAGCGGATAACAATTACGAGCTTCATGCACAGTGAAATCATGAAAAATTTATTTG
CTTTGTGAGCGGATAACAATTATAATATGTGGAATTGTGAGCGCTCACAATTCCACAACGGTTTCCCTCT
AGAAATAATTTTGTTTAACTTTTAAGGAGGTAAAAAATGAGTAAAGGAGAAGAACTTTTCACTAGAGTTG
TCCCAATTCTTGTTGAATTAGACGGTGATGTTAATGGGCACAAATTTTCTGTCAGTGGAGAGGGAGAAGG
TGATGCAACATACGGAAAACTTACCCTTAAATTTATTTGCACTACTGGAAAACTACCAGTTCCGTGGCCA
ACACTTGTCACTACTCTCTCTTATGGTGTTCAATGCTTTTCGAGATACCCAGATCACATGAAACGGCATG
ACTTTTTCAAGAGTGCCATGCCCGAGGGTTATGTACAGGAAAGAACTATATTTTTCAAAGATGACGGGAA
CTACAAGACACGTGCTGAAGTCAAGTTTGAAGGTGATACCCTTGTTAATAGAATCGAGTTAAAAGGTGTT
GATTTTAAAGAAGATGGAAACATTCTTGGACACAAATTGGAATACAACTATAACTCACACAATGTATACA
TCATGGCAGACAAACAAAAGAATGGAATCAAAGCTAACTTCAAAGTTAGACACAACATTGAAGATGGAAG
CGTTCAACTGGCAGACCATTATCAACAAAATACTCCAATTGGCGATGGCCCTGTCCTTTTACCAGACAAC
CATTACCTGTCCACACAATCTGCCCTTTCGAAAGATCCCAACGAAAAGAGAGACCACATGGTCCTTCTTG
AGTTTGTAACAGCTGCTGGGATTACACATGGCATGGATGAACTATACAAATAACCCCAAGGGCGACACCC
CCTAATTAGCCCGGGCGAAAGGCCCAGTCTTTCGACTGAGCCTTTCGTTTTATTTGATGCCTGGCAGTTC
CCTACTCTCGCATGGGGAGTCCCCACACTACCATCGGCGCTACGGCGTTTCACTTCTGAGTTCGGCATGG
GGTCAGGTGGGACCACCGCGCTACTGCCGCCAGGCAAACAAGGGGTGTTATGAGCCATATTCAGGTATAA
ATGGGCTCGCGATAATGTTCAGAATTGGTTAATTGGTTGTAACACTGACCCCTATTTGTTTATTTTTCTA
AATACATTCAAATATGTATCCGCTCATGAGACAATAACCCTGATAAATGCTTCAATAATATTGAAAAAGG
AAGAATATGAGTATTCAACATTTCCGTGTCGCCCTTATTCCCTTTTTTGCGGCATTTTGCCTTCCTGTTT
TTGCTCACCCAGAAACGCTGGTGAAAGTAAAAGATGCTGAAGATCAGTTGGGTGCACGAGTGGGTTACAT
CGAACTGGATCTCAACAGCGGTAAGATCCTTGAGAGTTTTCGCCCCGAAGAACGTTTTCCAATGATGAGC
ACTTTTAAAGTTCTGCTATGTGGCGCGGTATTATCCCGTATTGACGCCGGGCAAGAGCAACTCGGTCGCC
GCATACACTATTCTCAGAATGACTTGGTTGAGTACTCACCAGTCACAGAAAAGCATCTTACGGATGGCAT
GACAGTAAGAGAATTATGCAGTGCTGCCATAACCATGAGTGATAACACTGCGGCCAACTTACTTCTGACA
ACGATCGGAGGACCGAAGGAGCTAACCGCTTTTTTGCACAACATGGGGGATCATGTAACTCGCCTTGATC
GTTGGGAACCGGAGCTGAATGAAGCCATACCAAACGACGAGCGTGACACCACGATGCCTGTAGCGATGGC
AACAACGTTGCGCAAACTATTAACTGGCGAACTACTTACTCTAGCTTCCCGGCAACAATTAATAGACTGG
ATGGAGGCGGATAAAGTTGCAGGACCACTTCTGCGCTCGGCCCTTCCGGCTGGCTGGTTTATTGCTGATA
AATCCGGAGCCGGTGAGCGTGGTTCTCGCGGTATCATCGCAGCGCTGGGGCCAGATGGTAAGCCCTCCCG
TATCGTAGTTATCTACACGACGGGGAGTCAGGCAACTATGGATGAACGAAATAGACAGATCGCTGAGATA
GGTGCCTCACTGATTAAGCATTGGTAAGCGGCGCGCCATCGAATGGCGCAAAACCTTTCGCGGTATGGCA
TGATAGCGCCCGGAAGAGAGTCAATTCAGGGTGGTGAATATGAAACCAGTAACGTTATACGATGTCGCAG
AGTATGCCGGTGTCTCTTATCAGACCGTTTCCCGCGTGGTGAACCAGGCCAGCCACGTTTCTGCGAAAAC
GCGGGAAAAAGTGGAAGCGGCGATGGCGGAGCTGAATTACATTCCCAACCGCGTGGCACAACAACTGGCG
GGCAAACAGTCGTTGCTGATTGGCGTTGCCACCTCCAGTCTGGCCCTGCACGCGCCGTCGCAAATTGTCG
CGGCGATTAAATCTCGCGCCGATCAACTGGGTGCCAGCGTGGTGGTGTCGATGGTAGAACGAAGCGGCGT
CGAAGCCTGTAAAGCGGTGGTGCACAATCTTCTCGCGCAACGCGTCAGTGGGCTGATCATTAACTATCCG
CTGGATGACCAGGATGCCATTGCTGTGGAAGCTGCCTGCACTAATGTTCCGGCGTTATTTCTTGATGTCT
CTGACCAGACACCCATCAACAGTATTATTTTCTCCCATGAGGACGGTACGCGACTGGGCGTGGAGCATCT
GGTCGCATTGGGTCACCAGCAAATCGCGCTGTTAGCGGGCCCATTAAGTTCTGTCTCGGCGCGTCTGCGT
CTGGCTGGCTGGCATAAATATCTCACTCGCAATCAAATTCAGCCGATAGCGGAACGGGAAGGCGACTGGA
GTGCCA
Features (pLannotate 1.2.2; 14 found; start..end, strand, type, name):
    502..1090    +  rep_origin     ori: high-copy-number ColE1/pMB1/pBR322/pUC origin of replication
   1315..1332    +  terminator     rrnB T2 terminator (fragment): transcription terminator T2 from the E. coli rrnB gene
   1357..1376    -  CDS            lacZα (fragment): LacZα fragment of β-galactosidase; lacZ fragment
   1832..1848    +  protein_bind   lac operator: The lac repressor binds to the lac operator to inhibit transcription in E. coli. This inhibition can be relieved by adding lactose or isopropyl-β-D-thiogalactopyranoside (IPTG). lac repressor encoded by lacI
   1893..1909    +  protein_bind   lac operator: The lac repressor binds to the lac operator to inhibit transcription in E. coli. This inhibition can be relieved by adding lactose or isopropyl-β-D-thiogalactopyranoside (IPTG). lac repressor encoded by lacI
   1923..1942    +  protein_bind   lac operator (symmetric): The lac repressor binds to the lac operator to inhibit transcription in E. coli. This inhibition can be relieved by adding lactose or isopropyl-β-D-thiogalactopyranoside (IPTG). The symmetric lac operator was optimized for tight binding of lac repressor. lac repressor encoded by lacI
   1997..2712    +  CDS            GFP (fragment): Aequoria victoria green fluorescent protein
   2746..2786    -  terminator     rrnB T1 terminator (fragment): transcription terminator T1 from the E. coli rrnB gene
   2788..2903    -  ncRNA          5S rRNA: Accession: RF00001 - 5S ribosomal RNA
   2934..2958    +  CDS            KanR (fragment): aminoglycoside phosphotransferase; aph(3')-Ia; confers resistance to kanamycin
   2988..3084    +  promoter       AmpR promoter (fragment): bla
   3087..3947    +  CDS            AmpR: β-lactamase; bla; confers resistance to ampicillin, carbenicillin, and related antibiotics
   3956..4029    +  promoter       lacI promoter (fragment): lacI
   4031..416     +  CDS            lacI (fragment) (across the origin): lac repressor; lacI; The lac repressor binds to the lac operator to inhibit transcription in E. coli. This inhibition can be relieved by adding lactose or isopropyl-β-D-thiogalactopyranoside (IPTG).
