[The description below was written by a language model from this plasmid's Addgene catalogue record and pLannotate feature annotations shown in this document.]
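Description:
p007ampGFP (also called p007-amp-GFP-T5lac) is a 4,696 bp bacterial expression plasmid built on the pJ401 backbone, a commercially derived vector, and intended for use in E. coli. It replicates from a high-copy ColE1/pUC-type origin and is selected with ampicillin through a β-lactamase (AmpR) gene driven by its own bla promoter. A short annotated kanamycin-resistance fragment just upstream of the AmpR cassette appears to be a remnant rather than a functional marker, which suggests the resistance gene was exchanged in this backbone, although the record does not say so explicitly.

The payload is a 717 bp green fluorescent protein coding sequence from the jellyfish Aequorea victoria, reportedly taken from another plasmid and inserted by ligation-independent cloning. According to the catalogue entry, expression is driven by a phage T5 promoter placed between lac operators. The feature table does not annotate the T5 promoter itself, but it shows three lac operator sites, one of them the symmetric, tight-binding version, clustered just upstream of the GFP reading frame. The plasmid also carries lacI with its own promoter, so it supplies the lac repressor that occupies these operators and keeps transcription off until lactose or IPTG relieves repression. Fragments of the rrnB T1 terminator and a 5S rRNA sequence lie downstream of GFP, in the opposite annotated orientation, and an rrnB T2 terminator fragment sits upstream of the expression region.

The plasmid belongs to a set of parts designed for teaching DNA assembly, gene expression control and genetic logic in E. coli, where it provides an inducible, visually scorable fluorescent reporter.
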