Addgene plasmid #58535: p007ampGFP
Purpose: GFP from jellyfish Aquorea sp. under T5 promoter with lac operators; ampicillin resistant.
Depositing lab: Jaroslaw Bryk. Depositing organization: University of Reading. Publication: UNIGEMS: plasmids and parts to facilitate teaching on assembly, gene expression control and logic in E. coli. Siddall A, Williams AA, Sanders J, Denton JA, Madden D, Schollar J, Bryk J. bioRxiv 2021.06.20.449138 10.1101/2021.06.20.449138.
Backbone
  Vector backbone: pJ401
  Backbone size w/o insert (bp): 3979
  Total vector size (bp): 4696
  Vector type: Bacterial Expression
Growth in bacteria
  Bacterial resistance: Ampicillin, 100 μg/mL
  Growth temperature: 37°C
  Growth strain: DH10B
  Copy number: High Copy
Gene/Insert
  Gene/Insert name: Green fluorescent protein (alt name: GFP)
  Species: Aquorea victoria
  Insert size (bp): 717
  Promoter: T5 between two lac operators
  Cloning method: Ligation Independent Cloning
  Sequencing primers: 5′ CTCGAAAATAATAAAGGGAAAATCAGT; 3′ CTCAGAAGTGAAACGCCGTA
Resource information
  A portion of this plasmid was derived from a plasmid made by: DNA2.0, with GFP coming from another plasmid, pET EDNA
Terms and licenses: Academic/Nonprofit Terms; Industry Terms: Not Available to Industry
Depositor comments: Alternative name: p007-amp-GFP-T5lac Please visit https://www.biorxiv.org/content/10.1101/2021.06.20.449138v1 for bioRxiv preprint.
How to cite: p007ampGFP was a gift from Jaroslaw Bryk (Addgene plasmid # 58535 ; http://n2t.net/addgene:58535 ; RRID:Addgene_58535)
