>Addgene plasmid #58535 | p007ampGFP | addgene partial sequence | sequence record 97886 | GFP-F 5'-GGTCCTTCTTGAGTTTGTAAC-3'
GGATGAACTATACAAATAACCCCAAGGGCGACACCCCCTAATTAGCCCGGGCGAAAGGCCCAGTCTTTCG
ACTGAGCCTTTCGTTTTATTTGATGCCTGGCAGTTCCCTACTCTCGCATGGGGAGTCCCCACACTACCAT
CGGCGCTACGGCGTTTCACTTCTGAGTTCGGCATGGGGTCAGGTGGGACCACCGCGCTACTGCCGCCAGG
CAAACAAGGGGTGTTATGAGCCATATTCAGGTATAAATGGGCTCGCGATAATGTTCAGAATTGGTTAATT
GGTTGTAACACTGACCCCTATTTGTTTATTTTTCTAAATACATTCAAATATGTATCCGCTCATGAGACAA
TAACCCTGATAAATGCTTCAATAATATTGAAAAAGGAAGAATATGAGTATTCAACATTTCCGTGTCGCCC
TTATTCCCTTTTTTGCGGCATTTTGCCTTCCTGTTTTTGCTCACCCAGAAACGCTGGTGAAAGTAAAAGA
TGCTGAAGATCAGTTGGGTGCACGAGTGGGTTACATCGAACTGGATCTCAACAGCGGTAAGATCCTTGAG
AGTTTTCGCCCCGAAGAACGTTTTCCAATGATGAGCACTTTTAAAGTTCTGCTATGTGGCGCGGTATTAT
CCCGTATTGACGCCGGGCAAGAGCAACTCGGTCGCCGCATACACTATTCTCAGAATGACTTGGTTGAGTA
CTCACCAGTCACAGAAAAGCATCTTACGGATGGCATGACAGTAAGAGAATTATGCAGTGCTGCCATAACC
ATGAGTGATAACACTGCGGCCAACTTACTTCTGACAACGATCGGAGGACCGAAGGAGCTAACCGCTTTTT
TGCACAACATGGGGGATCATGTAACTCGCCTTGATCGTTGGGAACCGGAGCTGAATGAAGCCATACCAAA
CGACGAGCGTGACACCCCGATGCCTGTAGCGATGGCAACAACGTTGCGCAAACTATTAACTGGCGAACTA
CTTACTCTAGCTTCCCGGCAACAATTAATAGACTGGATGGAGGCGGATAA
