>Addgene plasmid #58535 | p007ampGFP | addgene partial sequence | sequence record 97887 | GFPfusionREV 5'-CTCCACTGACAGAAAATTTG-3'
GTCTAATTCAACAAGAATTGGGACAACTCTAGTGAAAAGTTCTTCTCCTTTACTCATTTTTTACCTCCTT
AAAAGTTAAACAAAATTATTTCTAGAGGGAAACCGTTGTGGAATTGTGAGCGCTCACAATTCCACATATT
ATAATTGTTATCCGCTCACAAAGCAAATAAATTTTTCATGATTTCACTGTGCATGAAGCTCGTAATTGTT
ATCCGCTCACAATTAAGGGCGACACAAAATTTATTCTAAATGATAATAAATACTGATAACATCTTATAGT
TTGTATTATATTTTGTATTATCGTTGACATGTATAATTTTGATATCAAAAACTGATTTTCCCTTTATTAT
TTTCGAGATTTATTTTCTTAATTCTCTTTAACAAACTAGAAATATTGTATATACAAAAAATCATAAATAA
TAGATGAATAGTTTAATTATAGGTGTTCATCAATCGAAAAAGCAACGTATCTTATTTAAAGTGCGTTGCT
TTTTTCTCATTTATAAGGTTAAATAATTCTCATATATCAAGCAAAGTGACAGGCGCCCTTAAATATTCTG
ACAAATGCTCTTTCCCTAAACTCCCCCCATAAAAAAACCCGCCGAAGCGGGTTTTTACGTTATTTGCGGA
TTAACGATTACTCGTTATCAGAACCGCCCAGGGGGCCCGAGCTTAAGACTGGCCGTCGTTTTACAACACA
GAAAGAGTTTGTAGAAACGCAAAAAGGCCATCCGTCAGGGGCCTTCTGCTTAGTTTGATGCCTGGCAGTT
CCCTACTCTCGCCTTCCGCTTCCTCGCTCACTGACTCGCTGCGCTCGGTCGTTCGGCTGCGGCGAGCGGT
ATCAGCTCACTCAAAGGCGGTAATACGGTTATCCACAGAATCAGGGGATAACGCAGGAAAGAACATGTGA
GCAAAAGGCCAGCAAAAGGCCAGGAACCGTAAAAAGGCCGCGTTGCTGGCGTTTTTCCATAGG
